>Addgene plasmid #172492 | U6-sgH11-eCas9-T2A-BlastR | addgene full sequence | sequence record 384394 | Addgene NGS Result
CGTCGACGGATCGGGAGATCTCCCGATCCCCTATGGTGCACTCTCAGTACAATCTGCTCTGATGCCGCAT
AGTTAAGCCAGTATCTGCTCCCTGCTTGTGTGTTGGAGGTCGCTGAGTAGTGCGCGAGCAAAATTTAAGC
TACAACAAGGCAAGGCTTGACCGACAATTGCATGAAGAATCTGCTTAGGGTTAGGCGTTTTGCGCTGCTT
CGCGATGTACGGGCCAGATATACGCGTTGACATTGATTATTGACTAGTTATTAATAGTAATCAATTACGG
GGTCATTAGTTCATAGCCCATATATGGAGTTCCGCGTTACATAACTTACGGTAAATGGCCCGCCTGGCTG
ACCGCCCAACGACCCCCGCCCATTGACGTCAATAATGACGTATGTTCCCATAGTAACGCCAATAGGGACT
TTCCATTGACGTCAATGGGTGGAGTATTTACGGTAAACTGCCCACTTGGCAGTACATCAAGTGTATCATA
TGCCAAGTACGCCCCCTATTGACGTCAATGACGGTAAATGGCCCGCCTGGCATTATGCCCAGTACATGAC
CTTATGGGACTTTCCTACTTGGCAGTACATCTACGTATTAGTCATCGCTATTACCATGGTGATGCGGTTT
TGGCAGTACATCAATGGGCGTGGATAGCGGTTTGACTCACGGGGATTTCCAAGTCTCCACCCCATTGACG
TCAATGGGAGTTTGTTTTGGCACCAAAATCAACGGGACTTTCCAAAATGTCGTAACAACTCCGCCCCATT
GACGCAAATGGGCGGTAGGCGTGTACGGTGGGAGGTCTATATAAGCAGCGCGTTTTGCCTGTACTGGGTC
TCTCTGGTTAGACCAGATCTGAGCCTGGGAGCTCTCTGGCTAACTAGGGAACCCACTGCTTAAGCCTCAA
TAAAGCTTGCCTTGAGTGCTTCAAGTAGTGTGTGCCCGTCTGTTGTGTGACTCTGGTAACTAGAGATCCC
TCAGACCCTTTTAGTCAGTGTGGAAAATCTCTAGCAGTGGCGCCCGAACAGGGACTTGAAAGCGAAAGGG
AAACCAGAGGAGCTCTCTCGACGCAGGACTCGGCTTGCTGAAGCGCGCACGGCAAGAGGCGAGGGGCGGC
GACTGGTGAGTACGCCAAAAATTTTGACTAGCGGAGGCTAGAAGGAGAGAGATGGGTGCGAGAGCGTCAG
TATTAAGCGGGGGAGAATTAGATCGCGATGGGAAAAAATTCGGTTAAGGCCAGGGGGAAAGAAAAAATAT
AAATTAAAACATATAGTATGGGCAAGCAGGGAGCTAGAACGATTCGCAGTTAATCCTGGCCTGTTAGAAA
CATCAGAAGGCTGTAGACAAATACTGGGACAGCTACAACCATCCCTTCAGACAGGATCAGAAGAACTTAG
ATCATTATATAATACAGTAGCAACCCTCTATTGTGTGCATCAAAGGATAGAGATAAAAGACACCAAGGAA
GCTTTAGACAAGATAGAGGAAGAGCAAAACAAAAGTAAGACCACCGCACAGCAAGCGGCCGGCCGCTGAT
CTTCAGACCTGGAGGAGGAGATATGAGGGACAATTGGAGAAGTGAATTATATAAATATAAAGTAGTAAAA
ATTGAACCATTAGGAGTAGCACCCACCAAGGCAAAGAGAAGAGTGGTGCAGAGAGAAAAAAGAGCAGTGG
GAATAGGAGCTTTGTTCCTTGGGTTCTTGGGAGCAGCAGGAAGCACTATGGGCGCAGCGTCAATGACGCT
GACGGTACAGGCCAGACAATTATTGTCTGGTATAGTGCAGCAGCAGAACAATTTGCTGAGGGCTATTGAG
GCGCAACAGCATCTGTTGCAACTCACAGTCTGGGGCATCAAGCAGCTCCAGGCAAGAATCCTGGCTGTGG
AAAGATACCTAAAGGATCAACAGCTCCTGGGGATTTGGGGTTGCTCTGGAAAACTCATTTGCACCACTGC
TGTGCCTTGGAATGCTAGTTGGAGTAATAAATCTCTGGAACAGATTTGGAATCACACGACCTGGATGGAG
TGGGACAGAGAAATTAACAATTACACAAGCTTAATACACTCCTTAATTGAAGAATCGCAAAACCAGCAAG
AAAAGAATGAACAAGAATTATTGGAATTAGATAAATGGGCAAGTTTGTGGAATTGGTTTAACATAACAAA
TTGGCTGTGGTATATAAAATTATTCATAATGATAGTAGGAGGCTTGGTAGGTTTAAGAATAGTTTTTGCT
GTACTTTCTATAGTGAATAGAGTTAGGCAGGGATATTCACCATTATCGTTTCAGACCCACCTCCCAACCC
CGAGGGGACCCGACAGGCCCGAAGGAATAGAAGAAGAAGGTGGAGAGAGAGACAGAGACAGATCCATTCG
ATTAGTGAACGGATCGGCACTGCGTGCGCCAATTCTGCAGACAAATGGCAGTATTCATCCACAATTTTAA
AAGAAAAGGGGGGATTGGGGGGTACAGTGCAGGGGAAAGAATAGTAGACATAATAGCAACAGACATACAA
ACTAAAGAATTACAAAAACAAATTACAAAAATTCAAAATTTTCGGGTTTATTACAGGGACAGCAGAGATC
CAGTTTGGTTAGTACCGGGCCCGGGTCGACTAGTGATCAGTGTGAGGGAGTGTAAAGCTGGTTTGAGGGC
CTATTTCCCATGATTCCTTCATATTTGCATATACGATACAAGGCTGTTAGAGAGATAATTAGAATTAATT
TGACTGTAAACACAAAGATATTAGTACAAAATACGTGACGTAGAAAGTAATAATTTCTTGGGTAGTTTGC
AGTTTTAAAATTATGTTTTAAAATGGACTATCATATGCTTACCGTAACTTGAAAGTATTTCGATTTCTTG
GCTTTATATATCTTGTGGAAAGGACGAAACACCGTCATGAGACTCATACTACGGTTTTAGAGCTAGAAAT
AGCAAGTTAAAATAAGGCTAGTCCGTTATCAACTTGAAAAAGTGGCACCGAGTCGGTGCTTTTTTAAACC
GCTGTTCCTAGGAATCCCGAGGCCTTAGGTCTTGAAAGGAGTGGGAATTGGCTCCGGTGCCCGTCAGTGG
GCAGAGCGCACATCGCCCACAGTCCCCGAGAAGTTGGGGGGAGGGGTCGGCAATTGATCCGGTGCCTAGA
GAAGGTGGCGCGGGGTAAACTGGGAAAGTGATGTCGTGTACTGGCTCCGCCTTTTTCCCGAGGGTGGGGG
AGAACCGTATATAAGTGCAGTAGTCGCCGTGAACGTTCTTTTTCGCAACGGGTTTGCCGCCAGAACACAG
GGACCCGACATTAGCGCTACAGCTTAAGCGGGCCACCATGGACTATAAGGACCACGACGGAGACTACAAG
GATCATGATATTGATTACAAAGACGATGACGATAAGATGGCCCCAAAGAAGAAGCGGAAGGTCGGTATCC
ACGGAGTCCCAGCAGCCGACAAGAAGTACAGCATCGGCCTGGACATCGGCACCAACTCTGTGGGCTGGGC
CGTGATCACCGACGAGTACAAGGTGCCCAGCAAGAAATTCAAGGTGCTGGGCAACACCGACCGGCACAGC
ATCAAGAAGAACCTGATCGGAGCCCTGCTGTTCGACAGCGGCGAAACAGCCGAGGCCACCCGGCTGAAGA
GAACCGCCAGAAGAAGATACACCAGACGGAAGAACCGGATCTGCTATCTGCAAGAGATCTTCAGCAACGA
GATGGCCAAGGTGGACGACAGCTTCTTCCACAGACTGGAAGAGTCCTTCCTGGTGGAAGAGGATAAGAAG
CACGAGCGGCACCCCATCTTCGGCAACATCGTGGACGAGGTGGCCTACCACGAGAAGTACCCCACCATCT
ACCACCTGAGAAAGAAACTGGTGGACAGCACCGACAAGGCCGACCTGCGGCTGATCTATCTGGCCCTGGC
CCACATGATCAAGTTCCGGGGCCACTTCCTGATCGAGGGCGACCTGAACCCCGACAACAGCGACGTGGAC
AAGCTGTTCATCCAGCTGGTGCAGACCTACAACCAGCTGTTCGAGGAAAACCCCATCAACGCCAGCGGCG
TGGACGCCAAGGCCATCCTGTCTGCCAGACTGAGCAAGAGCAGACGGCTGGAAAATCTGATCGCCCAGCT
GCCCGGCGAGAAGAAGAATGGCCTGTTCGGAAACCTGATTGCCCTGAGCCTGGGCCTGACCCCCAACTTC
AAGAGCAACTTCGACCTGGCCGAGGATGCCAAACTGCAGCTGAGCAAGGACACCTACGACGACGACCTGG
ACAACCTGCTGGCCCAGATCGGCGACCAGTACGCCGACCTGTTTCTGGCCGCCAAGAACCTGTCCGACGC
CATCCTGCTGAGCGACATCCTGAGAGTGAACACCGAGATCACCAAGGCCCCCCTGAGCGCCTCTATGATC
AAGAGATACGACGAGCACCACCAGGACCTGACCCTGCTGAAAGCTCTCGTGCGGCAGCAGCTGCCTGAGA
AGTACAAAGAGATTTTCTTCGACCAGAGCAAGAACGGCTACGCCGGCTACATTGACGGCGGAGCCAGCCA
GGAAGAGTTCTACAAGTTCATCAAGCCCATCCTGGAAAAGATGGACGGCACCGAGGAACTGCTCGTGAAG
CTGAACAGAGAGGACCTGCTGCGGAAGCAGCGGACCTTCGACAACGGCAGCATCCCCCACCAGATCCACC
TGGGAGAGCTGCACGCCATTCTGCGGCGGCAGGAAGATTTTTACCCATTCCTGAAGGACAACCGGGAAAA
GATCGAGAAGATCCTGACCTTCCGCATCCCCTACTACGTGGGCCCTCTGGCCAGGGGAAACAGCAGATTC
GCCTGGATGACCAGAAAGAGCGAGGAAACCATCACCCCCTGGAACTTCGAGGAAGTGGTGGACAAGGGCG
CTTCCGCCCAGAGCTTCATCGAGCGGATGACCAACTTCGATAAGAACCTGCCCAACGAGAAGGTGCTGCC
CAAGCACAGCCTGCTGTACGAGTACTTCACCGTGTATAACGAGCTGACCAAAGTGAAATACGTGACCGAG
GGAATGAGAAAGCCCGCCTTCCTGAGCGGCGAGCAGAAAAAGGCCATCGTGGACCTGCTGTTCAAGACCA
ACCGGAAAGTGACCGTGAAGCAGCTGAAAGAGGACTACTTCAAGAAAATCGAGTGCTTCGACTCCGTGGA
AATCTCCGGCGTGGAAGATCGGTTCAACGCCTCCCTGGGCACATACCACGATCTGCTGAAAATTATCAAG
GACAAGGACTTCCTGGACAATGAGGAAAACGAGGACATTCTGGAAGATATCGTGCTGACCCTGACACTGT
TTGAGGACAGAGAGATGATCGAGGAACGGCTGAAAACCTATGCCCACCTGTTCGACGACAAAGTGATGAA
GCAGCTGAAGCGGCGGAGATACACCGGCTGGGGCAGGCTGAGCCGGAAGCTGATCAACGGCATCCGGGAC
AAGCAGTCCGGCAAGACAATCCTGGATTTCCTGAAGTCCGACGGCTTCGCCAACAGAAACTTCATGCAGC
TGATCCACGACGACAGCCTGACCTTTAAAGAGGACATCCAGAAAGCCCAGGTGTCCGGCCAGGGCGATAG
CCTGCACGAGCACATTGCCAATCTGGCCGGCAGCCCCGCCATTAAGAAGGGCATCCTGCAGACAGTGAAG
GTGGTGGACGAGCTCGTGAAAGTGATGGGCCGGCACAAGCCCGAGAACATCGTGATCGAAATGGCCAGAG
AGAACCAGACCACCCAGAAGGGACAGAAGAACAGCCGCGAGAGAATGAAGCGGATCGAAGAGGGCATCAA
AGAGCTGGGCAGCCAGATCCTGAAAGAACACCCCGTGGAAAACACCCAGCTGCAGAACGAGAAGCTGTAC
CTGTACTACCTGCAGAATGGGCGGGATATGTACGTGGACCAGGAACTGGACATCAACCGGCTGTCCGACT
ACGATGTGGACCATATCGTGCCTCAGAGCTTTCTGGCCGACGACTCCATCGACAACAAGGTGCTGACCAG
AAGCGACAAGAACCGGGGCAAGAGCGACAACGTGCCCTCCGAAGAGGTCGTGAAGAAGATGAAGAACTAC
TGGCGGCAGCTGCTGAACGCCAAGCTGATTACCCAGAGAAAGTTCGACAATCTGACCAAGGCCGAGAGAG
GCGGCCTGAGCGAACTGGATAAGGCCGGCTTCATCAAGAGACAGCTGGTGGAAACCCGGCAGATCACAAA
GCACGTGGCACAGATCCTGGACTCCCGGATGAACACTAAGTACGACGAGAATGACAAGCTGATCCGGGAA
GTGAAAGTGATCACCCTGAAGTCCAAGCTGGTGTCCGATTTCCGGAAGGATTTCCAGTTTTACAAAGTGC
GCGAGATCAACAACTACCACCACGCCCACGACGCCTACCTGAACGCCGTCGTGGGAACCGCCCTGATCAA
AAAGTACCCTGCGCTGGAAAGCGAGTTCGTGTACGGCGACTACAAGGTGTACGACGTGCGGAAGATGATC
GCCAAGAGCGAGCAGGAAATCGGCAAGGCTACCGCCAAGTACTTCTTCTACAGCAACATCATGAACTTTT
TCAAGACCGAGATTACCCTGGCCAACGGCGAGATCCGGAAGGCGCCTCTGATCGAGACAAACGGCGAAAC
CGGGGAGATCGTGTGGGATAAGGGCCGGGATTTTGCCACCGTGCGGAAAGTGCTGAGCATGCCCCAAGTG
AATATCGTGAAAAAGACCGAGGTGCAGACAGGCGGCTTCAGCAAAGAGTCTATCCTGCCCAAGAGGAACA
GCGATAAGCTGATCGCCAGAAAGAAGGACTGGGACCCTAAGAAGTACGGCGGCTTCGACAGCCCCACCGT
GGCCTATTCTGTGCTGGTGGTGGCCAAAGTGGAAAAGGGCAAGTCCAAGAAACTGAAGAGTGTGAAAGAG
CTGCTGGGGATCACCATCATGGAAAGAAGCAGCTTCGAGAAGAATCCCATCGACTTTCTGGAAGCCAAGG
GCTACAAAGAAGTGAAAAAGGACCTGATCATCAAGCTGCCTAAGTACTCCCTGTTCGAGCTGGAAAACGG
CCGGAAGAGAATGCTGGCCTCTGCCGGCGAACTGCAGAAGGGAAACGAACTGGCCCTGCCCTCCAAATAT
GTGAACTTCCTGTACCTGGCCAGCCACTATGAGAAGCTGAAGGGCTCCCCCGAGGATAATGAGCAGAAAC
AGCTGTTTGTGGAACAGCACAAGCACTACCTGGACGAGATCATCGAGCAGATCAGCGAGTTCTCCAAGAG
AGTGATCCTGGCCGACGCTAATCTGGACAAAGTGCTGTCCGCCTACAACAAGCACCGGGATAAGCCCATC
AGAGAGCAGGCCGAGAATATCATCCACCTGTTTACCCTGACCAATCTGGGAGCCCCTGCCGCCTTCAAGT
ACTTTGACACCACCATCGACCGGAAGAGGTACACCAGCACCAAAGAGGTGCTGGACGCCACCCTGATCCA
CCAGAGCATCACCGGCCTGTACGAGACACGGATCGACCTGTCTCAGCTGGGAGGCGACAAAAGGCCGGCG
GCCACGAAAAAGGCCGGCCAGGCAAAAAAGAAAAAGGGCAGTGGAGAGGGCAGAGGAAGTCTGCTAACAT
GCGGTGACGTCGAGGAGAATCCTGGCCCAATGGCCAAGCCTTTGTCTCAAGAAGAATCCACCCTCATTGA
AAGAGCAACGGCTACAATCAACAGCATCCCCATCTCTGAAGACTACAGCGTCGCCAGCGCAGCTCTCTCT
AGCGACGGCCGCATCTTCACTGGTGTCAATGTATATCATTTTACTGGGGGACCTTGTGCAGAACTCGTGG
TGCTGGGCACTGCTGCTGCTGCGGCAGCTGGCAACCTGACTTGTATCGTCGCGATCGGAAATGAGAACAG
GGGCATCTTGAGCCCCTGCGGACGGTGCCGACAGGTGCTTCTCGATCTGCATCCTGGGATCAAAGCCATA
GTGAAGGACAGTGATGGACAGCCGACGGCAGTTGGGATTCGTGAATTGCTGCCCTCTGGTTATGTGTGGG
AGGGCTAAAAACGTTGTTGTTTGGGGTTGAATTACTCTTCTAGACCGCGGCGCGCCCGATAATCAACCTC
TGGATTACAAAATTTGTGAAAGATTGACTGGTATTCTTAACTATGTTGCTCCTTTTACGCTATGTGGATA
CGCTGCTTTAATGCCTTTGTATCATGCTATTGCTTCCCGTATGGCTTTCATTTTCTCCTCCTTGTATAAA
TCCTGGTTGCTGTCTCTTTATGAGGAGTTGTGGCCCGTTGTCAGGCAACGTGGCGTGGTGTGCACTGTGT
TTGCTGACGCAACCCCCACTGGTTGGGGCATTGCCACCACCTGTCAGCTCCTTTCCGGGACTTTCGCTTT
CCCCCTCCCTATTGCCACGGCGGAACTCATCGCCGCCTGCCTTGCCCGCTGCTGGACAGGGGCTCGGCTG
TTGGGCACTGACAATTCCGTGGTGTTGTCGGGGAAATCATCGTCCTTTCCTTGGCTGCTCGCCTGTGTTG
CCACCTGGATTCTGCGCGGGACGTCCTTCTGCTACGTCCCTTCGGCCCTCAATCCAGCGGACCTTCCTTC
CCGCGGCCTGCTGCCGGCTCTGCGGCCTCTTCCGCGTCTTCGCCTTCGCCCTCAGACGAGTCGGATCTCC
CTTTGGGCCGCCTCCCCGCATCGATACCGTCGACCTCGATCGAGACCTAGAAAAACATGGAGCAATCACA
AGTAGCAATACAGCAGCTACCAATGCTGATTGTGCCTGGCTAGAAGCACAAGAGGAGGAGGAGGTGGGTT
TTCCAGTCACACCTCAGGTACCTTTAAGACCAATGACTTACAAGGCAGCTGTAGATCTTAGCCACTTTTT
AAAAGAAAAGGGGGGACTGGAAGGGCTAATTCACTCCCAACGAAGACAAGATATCCTTGATCTGTGGATC
TACCACACACAAGGCTACTTCCCTGATTGGCAGAACTACACACCAGGGCCAGGGATCAGATATCCACTGA
CCTTTGGATGGTGCTACAAGCTAGTACCAGTTGAGCAAGAGAAGGTAGAAGAAGCCAATGAAGGAGAGAA
CACCCGCTTGTTACACCCTGTGAGCCTGCATGGGATGGATGACCCGGAGAGAGAAGTATTAGAGTGGAGG
TTTGACAGCCGCCTAGCATTTCATCACATGGCCCGAGAGCTGCATCCGGACTGTACTGGGTCTCTCTGGT
TAGACCAGATCTGAGCCTGGGAGCTCTCTGGCTAACTAGGGAACCCACTGCTTAAGCCTCAATAAAGCTT
GCCTTGAGTGCTTCAAGTAGTGTGTGCCCGTCTGTTGTGTGACTCTGGTAACTAGAGATCCCTCAGACCC
TTTTAGTCAGTGTGGAAAATCTCTAGCAGCATGTGAGCAAAAGGCCAGCAAAAGGCCAGGAACCGTAAAA
AGGCCGCGTTGCTGGCGTTTTTCCATAGGCTCCGCCCCCCTGACGAGCATCACAAAAATCGACGCTCAAG
TCAGAGGTGGCGAAACCCGACAGGACTATAAAGATACCAGGCGTTTCCCCCTGGAAGCTCCCTCGTGCGC
TCTCCTGTTCCGACCCTGCCGCTTACCGGATACCTGTCCGCCTTTCTCCCTTCGGGAAGCGTGGCGCTTT
CTCATAGCTCACGCTGTAGGTATCTCAGTTCGGTGTAGGTCGTTCGCTCCAAGCTGGGCTGTGTGCACGA
ACCCCCCGTTCAGCCCGACCGCTGCGCCTTATCCGGTAACTATCGTCTTGAGTCCAACCCGGTAAGACAC
GACTTATCGCCACTGGCAGCAGCCACTGGTAACAGGATTAGCAGAGCGAGGTATGTAGGCGGTGCTACAG
AGTTCTTGAAGTGGTGGCCTAACTACGGCTACACTAGAAGAACAGTATTTGGTATCTGCGCTCTGCTGAA
GCCAGTTACCTTCGGAAAAAGAGTTGGTAGCTCTTGATCCGGCAAACAAACCACCGCTGGTAGCGGTGGT
TTTTTTGTTTGCAAGCAGCAGATTACGCGCAGAAAAAAAGGATCTCAAGAAGATCCTTTGATCTTTTCTA
CGGGGTCTGACGCTCAGTGGAACGAAAACTCACGTTAAGGGATTTTGGTCATGAGATTATCAAAAAGGAT
CTTCACCTAGATCCTTTTAAATTAAAAATGAAGTTTTAAATCAATCTAAAGTATATATGAGTAAACTTGG
TCTGACAGTTACCAATGCTTAATCAGTGAGGCACCTATCTCAGCGATCTGTCTATTTCGTTCATCCATAG
TTGCCTGACTCCCCGTCGTGTAGATAACTACGATACGGGAGGGCTTACCATCTGGCCCCAGTGCTGCAAT
GATACCGCGAGACCCACGCTCACCGGCTCCAGATTTATCAGCAATAAACCAGCCAGCCGGAAGGGCCGAG
CGCAGAAGTGGTCCTGCAACTTTATCCGCCTCCATCCAGTCTATTAATTGTTGCCGGGAAGCTAGAGTAA
GTAGTTCGCCAGTTAATAGTTTGCGCAACGTTGTTGCCATTGCTACAGGCATCGTGGTGTCACGCTCGTC
GTTTGGTATGGCTTCATTCAGCTCCGGTTCCCAACGATCAAGGCGAGTTACATGATCCCCCATGTTGTGC
AAAAAAGCGGTTAGCTCCTTCGGTCCTCCGATCGTTGTCAGAAGTAAGTTGGCCGCAGTGTTATCACTCA
TGGTTATGGCAGCACTGCATAATTCTCTTACTGTCATGCCATCCGTAAGATGCTTTTCTGTGACTGGTGA
GTACTCAACCAAGTCATTCTGAGAATAGTGTATGCGGCGACCGAGTTGCTCTTGCCCGGCGTCAATACGG
GATAATACCGCGCCACATAGCAGAACTTTAAAAGTGCTCATCATTGGAAAACGTTCTTCGGGGCGAAAAC
TCTCAAGGATCTTACCGCTGTTGAGATCCAGTTCGATGTAACCCACTCGTGCACCCAACTGATCTTCAGC
ATCTTTTACTTTCACCAGCGTTTCTGGGTGAGCAAAAACAGGAAGGCAAAATGCCGCAAAAAAGGGAATA
AGGGCGACACGGAAATGTTGAATACTCATACTCTTCCTTTTTCAATATTATTGAAGCATTTATCAGGGTT
ATTGTCTCATGAGCGGATACATATTTGAATGTATTTAGAAAAATAAACAAATAGGGGTTCCGCGCACATT
TCCCCGAAAAGTGCCACCTGA
Features (pLannotate 1.2.2; 24 found; start..end, strand, type, name):
     32..84      -  misc_feature   bom (fragment): basis of mobility region from pBR322
    239..618     +  enhancer       CMV enhancer: human cytomegalovirus immediate early enhancer
    619..818     +  promoter       CMV promoter: human cytomegalovirus (CMV) immediate early promoter
    836..1016    +  LTR            5' LTR (truncated): truncated 5' long terminal repeat (LTR) from HIV-1
   1063..1188    +  misc_feature   HIV-1 Ψ: packaging signal of human immunodeficiency virus type 1
   1172..1510    +  CDS            HIV-1 gag (fragment): gag protein from human immunodeficiency virus 1; gag
   1685..1918    +  misc_feature   RRE: The Rev response element (RRE) of HIV-1 allows for Rev-dependent mRNA export from the nucleus to the cytoplasm.
   2295..2395    +  CDS            Rev (fragment): human immunodeficiency virus 1 (HIV-1) Rev protein; rev; enhances nuclear export of unspliced and incompletely spliced viral mRNAs
   2445..2562    +  misc_feature   cPPT/CTS: central polypurine tract and central termination sequence of HIV-1
   2655..2895    +  promoter       U6 promoter: RNA polymerase III promoter for human U6 snRNA
   2924..2999    +  misc_RNA       gRNA scaffold: guide RNA scaffold for the Streptococcus pyogenes CRISPR/Cas9 system
   3036..3053    +  CDS            small t antigen (fragment): SV40 (simian virus 40) small t antigen
   3079..3290    +  promoter       EF-1α core promoter: core promoter for human elongation factor EF-1α
   3448..5049    +  CDS            Cas9(N): N-terminal portion of Streptococcus pyogenes Cas9 (Zetsche et al., 2015)
   5050..7548    +  CDS            Cas9(C): C-terminal portion of Streptococcus pyogenes Cas9 (Zetsche et al., 2015)
   7549..7596    +  CDS            nucleoplasmin NLS: bipartite nuclear localization signal from nucleoplasmin
   7660..8058    +  CDS            BSD: blasticidin S deaminase; Aspergillus terreus BSD; confers resistance to blasticidin
   8111..8699    +  misc_feature   WPRE: woodchuck hepatitis virus posttranscriptional regulatory element
   8700..8719    +  misc_feature   MCS (fragment): pBluescript multiple cloning site
   8721..9221    +  CDS            nef (fragment): NEF_HV1LA - Experimental evidence at protein level: Swiss-Prot protein existence level 1. Extracellular Nef protein targets CD4(+) T-lymphocytes for apoptosis by interacting with CXCR4 surface receptors. From Human immunodeficiency virus type 1 group M subtype B (isolate Lai) (HIV-1).
   9228..9408    +  LTR            5' LTR (truncated): truncated 5' long terminal repeat (LTR) from HIV-1
   9470..10058   -  rep_origin     ori: high-copy-number ColE1/pMB1/pBR322/pUC origin of replication
  10229..11089   -  CDS            AmpR: β-lactamase; bla; confers resistance to ampicillin, carbenicillin, and related antibiotics
  11090..11194   -  promoter       AmpR promoter: bla
