[The description below was written by a language model from this plasmid's Addgene catalogue record and pLannotate feature annotations shown in this document.]
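Description:
U6-sgH11-eCas9-T2A-BlastR is an all-in-one lentiviral CRISPR plasmid of about 11.2 kb. It delivers Cas9 and a single guide RNA against the mouse Hipp11 (H11) safe-harbor locus. It is maintained in bacteria through a high-copy ColE1/pUC-type origin and an ampicillin resistance gene. The viral backbone has a CMV enhancer/promoter fused to a truncated HIV-1 5' LTR, which drives genomic RNA production in packaging cells. This is followed by the Ψ packaging signal with a partial gag sequence, the Rev response element for nuclear export of the unspliced genome, and the cPPT/CTS. A WPRE downstream of the payload boosts transcript expression, and a second truncated LTR annotation, preceded by a nef fragment, closes the vector at the 3' end.

The payload contains two expression units. A human U6 Pol III promoter transcribes the H11-targeting spacer joined to the Streptococcus pyogenes gRNA scaffold. An EF-1α core promoter drives the S. pyogenes Cas9 coding sequence with a C-terminal nucleoplasmin NLS. The annotation tool splits this sequence into N- and C-terminal segments, but they are contiguous. The construct name indicates the enhanced-specificity eCas9 variant, although the feature table does not confirm the underlying mutations. The name also indicates that a T2A peptide links Cas9 to blasticidin S deaminase. The T2A is not annotated, but a short gap between the NLS and the BSD gene is consistent with it. This arrangement would put the nuclease and blasticidin resistance on one transcript, allowing selection of cells that received the vector.

The stated purpose is CRISPR-assisted homology-directed repair at Hipp11. The plasmid cuts the mouse safe-harbor site so that a separately supplied donor template can be integrated there. The record does not describe any donor.
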