Addgene plasmid #172492: U6-sgH11-eCas9-T2A-BlastR
Purpose: For CRISPR-assisted HDR, Hipp11 locus
Depositing lab: Tyler Jacks. Depositing organization: Massachusetts Institute of Technology. Publication: The CD155/TIGIT axis promotes and maintains immune evasion in neoantigen-expressing pancreatic cancer. Freed-Pastor WA, Lambert LJ, Ely ZA, Pattada NB, Bhutkar A, Eng G, Mercer KL, Garcia AP, Lin L, Rideout WM 3rd, Hwang WL, Schenkel JM, Jaeger AM, Bronson RT, Westcott PMK, Hether TD, Divakar P, Reeves JW, Deshpande V, Delorey T, Phillips D, Yilmaz OH, Regev A, Jacks T. Cancer Cell. 2021 Oct 11;39(10):1342-1360.e14. doi: 10.1016/j.ccell.2021.07.007. Epub 2021 Aug 5. PubMed 34358448.
Backbone
  Vector backbone: Lentivirus
  Vector type: Mouse Targeting, Lentiviral, CRISPR
  Selectable markers: Blasticidin
Growth in bacteria
  Bacterial resistance: Ampicillin, 100 μg/mL
  Growth temperature: 37°C
  Growth strain: NEB Stable
  Copy number: Unknown
Gene/Insert
  Gene/Insert name: , BlastR and sgRNA targeting the Hipp11 (H11) safe harbor locus
  gRNA/shRNA sequence: GTCATGAGACTCATACTACG
  Species: M. musculus (mouse)
Terms and licenses: Academic/Nonprofit Terms; Industry Terms: Not Available to Industry
How to cite: U6-sgH11-eCas9-T2A-BlastR was a gift from Tyler Jacks (Addgene plasmid # 172492 ; http://n2t.net/addgene:172492 ; RRID:Addgene_172492)
